>Addgene plasmid #133356 | BII-gR-PnTW | depositor full sequence | sequence record 256375 | BII-gR-PnTW sequence 8860 bps
TTAACCCTAGAAAGATAGTCTGCGTAAAATTGACGCATGCATTCTTGAAATATTGCTCTCTCTTTCTAAA
TAGCGCGAATCCGTCGCTGTGCATTTAGGACATCTCAGTCGCCGCTTGGAGCTCCCGTGAGGCGTGCTTG
TCAATGCGGTAAGTGTCACTGATTTTGAACTATAACGACCGCGTGAGTCAAAATGACGCATGATTATCTT
TTACGTGACTTTTAAGATTTAACTCATACGATAATTATATTGTTATTTCATGTTCTACTTACGTGATAAC
TTATTATATATATATTTTCTTGTTATAGATCCACTAGTTCTAGAGGGACAGCCCCCCCCCAAAGCCCCCA
GGGATGTAATTACGTCCCTCCCCCGCTAGGGGGCAGCAGCGAGCCGCCCGGGGCTCCGCTCCGGTCCGGC
GCTCCCCCCGCATCCCCGAGCCGGCAGCGTGCGGGGACAGCCCGGGCACGGGGAAGGTGGCACGGGATCG
CTTTCCTCTGAACGCTTCTCGCTGCTCTTTGAGCCTGCAGACACCTGGGGGGATACGGGGAAAAGGCCTC
CAGGGCCGCCCCCTTCACCGAGGGCCTATTTCCCATGATTCCTTCATATTTGCATATACGATACAAGGCT
GTTAGAGAGATAATTGGAATTAATTTGACTGTAAACACAAAGATATTAGTACAAAATACGTGACGTAGAA
AGTAATAATTTCTTGGGTAGTTTGCAGTTTTAAAATTATGTTTTAAAATGGACTATCATATGCTTACCGT
AACTTGAAAGTATTTCGATTTCTTGGCTTTATATATCTTGTGGAAAGGACGAAACACCGGAGACGCTGAC
CCGTCTCTGTTTTAGAGCTAGAAATAGCAAGTTAAAATAAGGCTAGTCCGTTATCAACTTGAAAAAGTGG
CACCGAGTCGGTGCTTTTTTGTTTTTGCCTCCAAGGCCTGCAGGAGTCAATGGGAAAAACCCATTGGAGC
CAAGTACACTGACTCAATAGGGACTTTCCATTGGGTTTTGCCCAGTACATAAGGTCAATAGGGGGTGAGT
CAACAGGAAAGTCCCATTGGAGCCAAGTACATTGAGTCAATAGGGACTTTCCAATGGGTTTTGCCCAGTA
CATAAGGTCAATGGGAGGTAAGCCAATGGGTTTTTCCCATTACTGACATGTATACTGAGTCATTAGGGAC
TTTCCAATGGGTTTTGCCCAGTACATAAGGTCAATAGGGGTGAATCAACAGGAAAGTCCCATTGGAGCCA
AGTACACTGAGTCAATAGGGACTTTCCATTGGGTTTTGCCCAGTACAAAAGGTCAATAGGGGGTGAGTCA
ATGGGTTTTTCCCATTATTGGCACATACATAAGGTCAATAGGGGTGACTAGTGGAGAAGAGCATGCTTGA
GGGCTGAGTGCCCCTCAGTGGGCAGAGAGCACATGGCCCACAGTCCCTGAGAAGTTGGGGGGAGGGGTGG
GCAATTGAACTGGTGCCTAGAGAAGGTGGGGCTTGGGTAAACTGGGAAAGTGATGTGGTGTACTGGCTCC
ACCTTTTTCCCCAGGGTGGGGGAGAACCATATATAAGTGCAGTAGTCTCTGTGAACATTCGGTTTAGTGA
ACCTGCAGGTCGGCCGCCACGACCGGTGCCACCATGACTGAATACAAACCAACTGTTCGCCTGGCAACTC
GTGATGATGTTCCACGTGCAGTTCGCACCCTGGCTGCTGCATTTGCTGACTACCCTGCAACCCGTCACAC
TGTGGACCCAGACCGCCACATTGAACGTGTGACTGAACTGCAGGAGCTGTTCCTGACCCGTGTGGGCCTG
GACATTGGCAAAGTGTGGGTGGCAGATGATGGTGCTGCTGTGGCAGTGTGGACCACCCCTGAATCTGTTG
AAGCTGGTGCAGTGTTTGCTGAGATTGGCCCACGCATGGCAGAACTGTCTGGCAGCCGCCTGGCAGCACA
ACAGCAGATGGAAGGTCTGCTGGCACCACACCGCCCAAAAGAACCTGCTTGGTTCCTGGCAACTGTGGGT
GTGAGCCCTGACCACCAGGGTAAGGGCCTGGGCTCTGCAGTGGTGCTGCCTGGTGTGGAAGCAGCTGAAC
GTGCAGGTGTGCCTGCTTTCCTGGAGACCTCAGCTCCACGCAACCTGCCTTTCTATGAACGCCTGGGCTT
CACTGTGACTGCTGATGTGGAAGTGCCAGAAGGCCCACGCACTTGGTGCATGACTCGCAAACCAGGTGCT
AGCCTTGGCTCCGGCGAGGGCAGGGGAAGTCTTCTAACATGCGGGGACGTGGAGGAAAATCCCGGCCCAC
TCGGCTACCCCTACGACGTGCCCGACTACGCCAGCGGCATGGTGAGCAAGGGCGAGGAGGTCATCAAAGA
GTTCATGCGCTTCAAGGTGCGCATGGAGGGCTCCATGAACGGCCACGAGTTCGAGATCGAGGGCGAGGGC
GAGGGCCGCCCCTACGAGGGCACCCAGACCGCCAAGCTGAAGGTGACCAAGGGCGGCCCCCTGCCCTTCG
CCTGGGACATCCTGTCCCCCCAGTTCATGTACGGCTCCAAGGCGTACGTGAAGCACCCCGCCGACATCCC
CGATTACAAGAAGCTGTCCTTCCCCGAGGGCTTCAAGTGGGAGCGCGTGATGAACTTCGAGGACGGCGGT
CTGGTGACCGTGACCCAGGACTCCTCCCTGCAGGACGGCACGCTGATCTACAAGGTGAAGATGCGCGGCA
CCAACTTCCCCCCCGACGGCCCCGTAATGCAGAAGAAGACCATGGGCTGGGAGGCCTCCACCGAGCGCCT
GTACCCCCGCGACGGCGTGCTGAAGGGCGAGATCCACCAGGCCCTGAAGCTGAAGGACGGCGGCCACTAC
CTGGTGGAGTTCAAGACCATCTACATGGCCAAGAAGCCCGTGCAACTGCCCGGCTACTACTACGTGGACA
CCAAGCTGGACATCACCTCCCACAACGAGGACTACACCATCGTGGAACAGTACGAGCGCTCCGAGGGCCG
CCACCACCTGTTCCTGGGGCATGGCACCGGCAGCACCGGCAGCGGCAGCTCCGGCACCGCCTCCTCCGAG
GACAACAACATGGCCGTCATCAAAGAGTTCATGCGCTTCAAGGTGCGCATGGAGGGCTCCATGAACGGCC
ACGAGTTCGAGATCGAGGGCGAGGGCGAGGGCCGCCCCTACGAGGGCACCCAGACCGCCAAGCTGAAGGT
GACCAAGGGCGGCCCCCTGCCCTTCGCCTGGGACATCCTGTCCCCCCAGTTCATGTACGGCTCCAAGGCG
TACGTGAAGCACCCCGCCGACATCCCCGATTACAAGAAGCTGTCCTTCCCCGAGGGCTTCAAGTGGGAGC
GCGTGATGAACTTCGAGGACGGCGGTCTGGTGACCGTGACCCAGGACTCCTCCCTGCAGGACGGCACGCT
GATCTACAAGGTGAAGATGCGCGGCACCAACTTCCCCCCCGACGGCCCCGTAATGCAGAAGAAGACCATG
GGCTGGGAGGCCTCCACCGAGCGCCTGTACCCCCGCGACGGCGTGCTGAAGGGCGAGATCCACCAGGCCC
TGAAGCTGAAGGACGGCGGCCACTACCTGGTGGAGTTCAAGACCATCTACATGGCCAAGAAGCCCGTGCA
ACTGCCCGGCTACTACTACGTGGACACCAAGCTGGACATCACCTCCCACAACGAGGACTACACCATCGTG
GAACAGTACGAGCGCTCCGAGGGCCGCCACCACCTGTTCCTGTACGGCATGGACGAGCTGTACAAGGGCC
CCAAGAAGAAGCGCAAGGTGGGCGCCTAAGTACAAGTAAGAGTTCGCGTCTGGAACAATCAACCTCTGGA
TTACAAAATTTGTGAAAGATTGACTGGTATTCTTAACTATGTTGCTCCTTTTACGCTATGTGGATACGCT
GCTTTAATGCCTTTGTATCATGCTATTGCTTCCCGTATGGCTTTCATTTTCTCCTCCTTGTATAAATCCT
GGTTGCTGTCTCTTTATGAGGAGTTGTGGCCCGTTGTCAGGCAACGTGGCGTGGTGTGCACTGTGTTTGC
TGACGCAACCCCCACTGGTTGGGGCATTGCCACCACCTGTCAGCTCCTTTCCGGGACTTTCGCTTTCCCC
CTCCCTATTGCCACGGCGGAACTCATCGCCGCCTGCCTTGCCCGCTGCTGGACAGGGGCTCGGCTGTTGG
GCACTGACAATTCCGTGGTGTTGTCGGGGAAGCTGACGTCCTTTCCATGGCTGCTCGCCTGTGTTGCCAC
CTGGATTCTGCGCGGGACGTCCTTCTGCTACGTCCCTTCGGCCCTCAATCCAGCGGACCTTCCTTCCCGC
GGCCTGCTGCCGGCTCTGCGGCCTCTTCCGCGTCTTCGCCTTCGCCCTCAGACGAGTCGGATCTCCCTTT
GGGCCGCCTCCCCGCCTGGAATTAATTCTGGCTAAGCACTTCGTGGCCGTCGATCGTTTAAAGGGAGGTA
GTGAGTCGAGATATCGATACTAGTGATCCAGACATGATAAGATACATTGATGAGTTTGGACAAACCACAA
CTAGAATGCAGTGAAAAAAATGCTTTATTTGTGAAATTTGTGATGCTATTGCTTTATTTGTAACCATTAT
AAGCTGCAATAAACAAGTTAACAACAACAATTGCATTCATTTTATGTTTCAGGTTCAGGGGGAGGTGTGG
GAGGTTTTTTAAAGCAAGTAAAACCTCTACAAATGTGGTATGGCTGATTATGATCCTCTAGAGGGACAGC
CCCCCCCCAAAGCCCCCAGGGATGTAATTACGTCCCTCCCCCGCTAGGGGGCAGCAGCGAGCCGCCCGGG
GCTCCGCTCCGGTCCGGCGCTCCCCCCGCATCCCCGAGCCGGCAGCGTGCGGGGACAGCCCGGGCACGGG
GAAGGTGGCACGGGATCGCTTTCCTCTGAACGCTTCTCGCTGCTCTTTGAGCCTGCAGACACCTGGGGGG
ATACGGGGAAAAGCCATACCAATGGAGCTCACGGGGACAGCCCCCCCCCAAAGCCCCCAGGGATGTAATT
ACGTCCCTCCCCCGCTAGGGGGCAGCAGCGAGCCGCCCGGGGCTCCGCTCCGGTCCGGCGCTCCCCCCGC
ATCCCCGAGCCGGCAGCGTGCGGGGACAGCCCGGGCACGGGGAAGGTGGCACGGGATCGCTTTCCTCTGA
ACGCTTCTCGCTGCTCTTTGAGCCTGCAGACACCTGGGGGGATACGGGGAAAAAGAATTCGATAAAAGTT
TTGTTACTTTATAGAAGAAATTTTGAGTTTTTGTTTTTTTTAATAAATAAATAAACATAAATAAATTGTT
TGTTGAATTTATTATTAGTATGTAAGTGTAAATATAATAAAACTTAATATCTATTCAAATTAATAAATAA
ACCTCGATATACAGACCGATAAAACACATGCGTCAATTTTACACATGATTATCTTTAACGTACGTCACAA
TATGATTATCTTTCTAGGGTTAATCTAGCTGCGTGTTCTGCAGCGTGTCGAGCATCTTCATCTGCTCCAT
CACGCTGTAAAACACATTTGCACCGCGAGTCTGCCCGTCCTCCACGGGTTCAAAAACGTGAATGAACGAG
GCGCGCTCACTGGCCGTCGTTTTACAACGTCGTGACTGGGAAAACCCTGGCGTTACCCAACTTAATCGCC
TTGCAGCACATCCCCCTTTCGCCAGCTGGCGTAATAGCGAAGAGGCCCGCACCGATCGCCCTTCCCAACA
GTTGCGCAGCCTGAATGGCGAATGGG
[124 nt withheld, positions 5767-5890]
C
[91 nt withheld, positions 5892-5982]
A
[49 nt withheld, positions 5984-6032]
CCTTTGACGTTGGAGTCCACGTTCTTT
[37 nt withheld, positions 6060-6096]
ACCCTATCTCGGTCTATTCTTTTGATTTATAAGGGATTTTGCCGATTTCGGCCTATTGGTTAAAAAATGA
GCTGATTTAACAAAAATTTAACGCGAATTTTAACAAAATATTAACGCTTACAATTTAGGTGGCACTTTTC
GGGGAAATGTGCGCGGAACCCCTATTTGTTTATTTTTCTAAATACATTCAAATATGTATCCGCTCATGAG
ACAATAACCCTGATAAATGCTTCAATAATATTGAAAAAGGAAGAGTATGAGTATTCAACATTTCCGTGTC
GCCCTTATTCCCTTTTTTGCGGCATTTTGCCTTCCTGTTTTTGCTCACCCAGAAACGCTGGTGAAAGTAA
AAGATGCTGAAGATCAGTTGGGTGCACGAGTGGGTTACATCGAACTGGATCTCAACAGCGGTAAGATCCT
TGAGAGTTTTCGCCCCGAAGAACGTTTTCCAATGATGAGCACTTTTAAAGTTCTGCTATGTGGCGCGGTA
TTATCCCGTATTGACGCCGGGCAAGAGCAACTCGGTCGCCGCATACACTATTCTCAGAATGACTTGGTTG
AGTACTCACCAGTCACAGAAAAGCATCTTACGGATGGCATGACAGTAAGAGAATTATGCAGTGCTGCCAT
AACCATGAGTGATAACACTGCGGCCAACTTACTTCTGACAACGATCGGAGGACCGAAGGAGCTAACCGCT
TTTTTGCACAACATGGGGGATCATGTAACTCGCCTTGATCGTTGGGAACCGGAGCTGAATGAAGCCATAC
CAAACGACGAGCGTGACACCACGATGCCTGTAGCAATGGCAACAACGTTGCGCAAACTATTAACTGGCGA
ACTACTTACTCTAGCTTCCCGGCAACAATTAATAGACTGGATGGAGGCGGATAAAGTTGCAGGACCACTT
CTGCGCTCGGCCCTTCCGGCTGGCTGGTTTATTGCTGATAAATCTGGAGCCGGTGAGCGTGGGTCTCGCG
GTATCATTGCAGCACTGGGGCCAGATGGTAAGCCCTCCCGTATCGTAGTTATCTACACGACGGGGAGTCA
GGCAACTATGGATGAACGAAATAGACAGATCGCTGAGATAGGTGCCTCACTGATTAAGCATTGGTAACTG
TCAGACCAAGTTTACTCATATATACTTTAGATTGATTTAAAACTTCATTTTTAATTTAAAAGGATCTAGG
TGAAGATCCTTTTTGATAATCTCATGACCAAAATCCCTTAACGTGAGTTTTCGTTCCACTGAGCGTCAGA
CCCCGTAGAAAAGATCAAAGGATCTTCTTGAGATCCTTTTTTTCTGCGCGTAATCTGCTGCTTGCAAACA
AAAAAACCACCGCTACCAGCGGTGGTTTGTTTGCCGGATCAAGAGCTACCAACTCTTTTTCCGAAGGTAA
CTGGCTTCAGCAGAGCGCAGATACCAAATACTGTCCTTCTAGTGTAGCCGTAGTTAGGCCACCACTTCAA
GAACTCTGTAGCACCGCCTACATACCTCGCTCTGCTAATCCTGTTACCAGTGGCTGCTGCCAGTGGCGAT
AAGTCGTGTCTTACCGGGTTGGACTCAAGACGATAGTTACCGGATAAGGCGCAGCGGTCGGGCTGAACGG
GGGGTTCGTGCACACAGCCCAGCTTGGAGCGAACGACCTACACCGAACTGAGATACCTACAGCGTGAGCT
ATGAGAAAGCGCCACGCTTCCCGAAGGGAGAAAGGCGGACAGGTATCCGGTAAGCGGCAGGGTCGGAACA
GGAGAGCGCACGAGGGAGCTTCCAGGGGGAAACGCCTGGTATCTTTATAGTCCTGTCGGGTTTCGCCACC
TCTGACTTGAGCGTCGATTTTTGTGATGCTCGTCAGGGGGGCGGAGCCTATGGAAAAACGCCAGCAACGC
GGCCTTTTTACGGTTCCTGGCCTTTTGCTGGCCTTTTGCTCACATGTTCTTTCCTGCGTTATCCCCTGAT
TCTGTGGATAACCGTATTACCGCCTTTGAGTGAGCTGATACCGCTCGCCGCAGCCGAACGACCGAGCGCA
GCGAGTCAGTGAGCGAGGAAGCGGAAGAGCGCCCAATACGCAAACCGCCTCTCCCCGCGCGTTGGCCGAT
TCATTAATGCAGCTGGCACGACAGGTTTCCCGACTGGAAAGCGGGCAGTGAGCGCAACGCAATTAATGTG
AGTTAGCTCACTCATTAGGCACCCCAGGCTTTACACTTTATGCTTCCGGCTCGTATGTTGTGTGGAATTG
TGAGCGGATAACAATTTCACACAGGAAACAGCTATGACCATGATTACGCCAAGCGCGCCCGCCGGGTAAC
TCACGGGGTATCCATGTCCATTTCTGCGGCATCCAGCCAGGATACCCGTCCTCGCTGACGTAATATCCCA
GCGCCGCACCGCTGTCATTAATCTGCACACCGGCACGGCAGTTCCGGCTGTCGCCGGTATTGTTCGGGTT
GCTGATGCGCTTCGGGCTGACCATCCGGAACTGTGTCCGGAAAAGCCGCGACGAACTGGTATCCCAGGTG
GCCTGAACGAACAGTTCACCGTTAAAGGCGTGCATGGCCACACCTTCCCGAATCATCATGGTAAACGTGC
GTTTTCGCTCAACGTCAATGCAGCAGCAGTCATCCTCGGCAAACTCTTTCCATGCCGCTTCAACCTCGCG
GGAAAAGGCACGGGCTTCTTCCTCCCCGATGCCCAGATAGCGCCAGCTTGGGCGATGACTGAGCCGGAAA
AAAGACCCGACGATATGATCCTGATGCAGCTAGA
Features (pLannotate 1.2.2; 22 found; start..end, strand, type, name):
    308..325     -  misc_feature   MCS (fragment): pBluescript multiple cloning site
    580..820     +  promoter       U6 promoter: RNA polymerase III promoter for human U6 snRNA
    849..924     +  misc_RNA       gRNA scaffold: guide RNA scaffold for the Streptococcus pyogenes CRISPR/Cas9 system
    970..1053    +  promoter       mCMV promoter (fragment): mouse cytomegalovirus (CMV) immediate early promoter
   1170..1377    +  promoter       mCMV promoter (fragment): mouse cytomegalovirus (CMV) immediate early promoter
   1644..2240    +  CDS            pac: PUAC_STRAD - Protein predicted: Swiss-Prot protein existence level 4. Detoxification of puromycin. From Streptomyces alboniger.
   2256..2308    +  CDS            T2A (fragment): 2A peptide from Thosea asigna virus capsid protein Eukaryotic ribosomes fail to insert a peptide bond between the Gly and Pro residues, yielding separate polypeptides.
   2349..3776    +  CDS            tdTomato: tdTomato is a basic (constitutively fluorescent) orange fluorescent protein published in 2004, derived from Discosoma sp.. It is reported to be a somewhat slowly-maturing tandem dimer with low acid sensitivity.
   3837..4425    +  misc_feature   WPRE: woodchuck hepatitis virus posttranscriptional regulatory element
   4505..4639    -  polyA_signal   SV40 poly(A) signal: SV40 polyadenylation signal
   4662..4745    -  CDS            large T antigen (fragment): large T antigen from SV40 (simian virus 40)
   5486..5605    -  CDS            B (fragment): PORTL_LAMBD - Experimental evidence at protein level: Swiss-Prot protein existence level 1. Forms the portal vertex of the capsid (PubMed:6228056, PubMed:6232391). This portal plays critical roles in head assembly, genome packaging, neck/tail attachment, and genome ejection (Probable). The portal protein multimerizes as a single ring-shaped homododecamer arranged around a central channel (PubMed:6232391). Binds to the terminase subunits to form the packaging machine (PubMed:7799432). From Escherichia phage lambda (Bacteriophage lambda).
   5607..5762    +  CDS            lacZα (fragment): LacZα fragment of β-galactosidase; lacZ fragment
   5767..6195    +  rep_origin     f1 ori (sequence partly withheld): f1 bacteriophage origin of replication; arrow indicates direction of (+) strand synthesis
   6248..6352    +  promoter       AmpR promoter: bla
   6353..7213    +  CDS            AmpR: β-lactamase; bla; confers resistance to ampicillin, carbenicillin, and related antibiotics
   7384..7972    +  rep_origin     ori: high-copy-number ColE1/pMB1/pBR322/pUC origin of replication
   8155..8247    +  CDS            lacI (fragment): lac repressor; lacI; The lac repressor binds to the lac operator to inhibit transcription in E. coli. This inhibition can be relieved by adding lactose or isopropyl-β-D-thiogalactopyranoside (IPTG).
   8260..8281    +  protein_bind   CAP binding site: CAP binding activates transcription in the presence of cAMP. E. coli catabolite activator protein
   8296..8326    +  promoter       lac promoter: promoter for the E. coli lac operon
   8334..8350    +  protein_bind   lac operator: The lac repressor binds to the lac operator to inhibit transcription in E. coli. This inhibition can be relieved by adding lactose or isopropyl-β-D-thiogalactopyranoside (IPTG). lac repressor encoded by lacI
   8388..8855    -  CDS            B (fragment): PORTL_LAMBD - Experimental evidence at protein level: Swiss-Prot protein existence level 1. Forms the portal vertex of the capsid (PubMed:6228056, PubMed:6232391). This portal plays critical roles in head assembly, genome packaging, neck/tail attachment, and genome ejection (Probable). The portal protein multimerizes as a single ring-shaped homododecamer arranged around a central channel (PubMed:6232391). Binds to the terminase subunits to form the packaging machine (PubMed:7799432). From Escherichia phage lambda (Bacteriophage lambda).
