>Addgene plasmid #133356 | BII-gR-PnTW | addgene full sequence | sequence record 267393 | Addgene NGS Result
TTGTGAGCGGATAACAATTTCACACAGGAAACAGCTATGACCATGATTACGCCAAGCGCGCCCGCCGGGT
AACTCACGGGGTATCCATGTCCATTTCTGCGGCATCCAGCCAGGATACCCGTCCTCGCTGACGTAATATC
CCAGCGCCGCACCGCTGTCATTAATCTGCACACCGGCACGGCAGTTCCGGCTGTCGCCGGTATTGTTCGG
GTTGCTGATGCGCTTCGGGCTGACCATCCGGAACTGTGTCCGGAAAAGCCGCGACGAACTGGTATCCCAG
GTGGCCTGAACGAACAGTTCACCGTTAAAGGCGTGCATGGCCACACCTTCCCGAATCATCATGGTAAACG
TGCGTTTTCGCTCAACGTCAATGCAGCAGCAGTCATCCTCGGCAAACTCTTTCCATGCCGCTTCAACCTC
GCGGGAAAAGGCACGGGCTTCTTCCTCCCCGATGCCCAGATAGCGCCAGCTTGGGCGATGACTGAGCCGG
AAAAAAGACCCGACGATATGATCCTGATGCAGCTAGATTAACCCTAGAAAGATAGTCTGCGTAAAATTGA
CGCATGCATTCTTGAAATATTGCTCTCTCTTTCTAAATAGCGCGAATCCGTCGCTGTGCATTTAGGACAT
CTCAGTCGCCGCTTGGAGCTCCCGTGAGGCGTGCTTGTCAATGCGGTAAGTGTCACTGATTTTGAACTAT
AACGACCGCGTGAGTCAAAATGACGCATGATTATCTTTTACGTGACTTTTAAGATTTAACTCATACGATA
ATTATATTGTTATTTCATGTTCTACTTACGTGATAACTTATTATATATATATTTTCTTGTTATAGATCCA
CTAGTTCTAGAGGGACAGCCCCCCCCCAAAGCCCCCAGGGATGTAATTACGTCCCTCCCCCGCTAGGGGG
CAGCAGCGAGCCGCCCGGGGCTCCGCTCCGGTCCGGCGCTCCCCCCGCATCCCCGAGCCGGCAGCGTGCG
GGGACAGCCCGGGCACGGGGAAGGTGGCACGGGATCGCTTTCCTCTGAACGCTTCTCGCTGCTCTTTGAG
CCTGCAGACACCTGGGGGGATACGGGGAAAAGGCCTCCAGGGCCGCCCCCTTCACCGAGGGCCTATTTCC
CATGATTCCTTCATATTTGCATATACGATACAAGGCTGTTAGAGAGATAATTGGAATTAATTTGACTGTA
AACACAAAGATATTAGTACAAAATACGTGACGTAGAAAGTAATAATTTCTTGGGTAGTTTGCAGTTTTAA
AATTATGTTTTAAAATGGACTATCATATGCTTACCGTAACTTGAAAGTATTTCGATTTCTTGGCTTTATA
TATCTTGTGGAAAGGACGAAACACCGGAGACGCTGACCCGTCTCTGTTTTAGAGCTAGAAATAGCAAGTT
AAAATAAGGCTAGTCCGTTATCAACTTGAAAAAGTGGCACCGAGTCGGTGCTTTTTTGTTTTTGCCTCCA
AGGCCTGCAGGAGTCAATGGGAAAAACCCATTGGAGCCAAGTACACTGACTCAATAGGGACTTTCCATTG
GGTTTTGCCCAGTACATAAGGTCAATAGGGGGTGAGTCAACAGGAAAGTCCCATTGGAGCCAAGTACATT
GAGTCAATAGGGACTTTCCAATGGGTTTTGCCCAGTACATAAGGTCAATGGGAGGTAAGCCAATGGGTTT
TTCCCATTACTGACATGTATACTGAGTCATTAGGGACTTTCCAATGGGTTTTGCCCAGTACATAAGGTCA
ATAGGGGTGAATCAACAGGAAAGTCCCATTGGAGCCAAGTACACTGAGTCAATAGGGACTTTCCATTGGG
TTTTGCCCAGTACAAAAGGTCAATAGGGGGTGAGTCAATGGGTTTTTCCCATTATTGGCACATACATAAG
GTCAATAGGGGTGACTAGTGGAGAAGAGCATGCTTGAGGGCTGAGTGCCCCTCAGTGGGCAGAGAGCACA
TGGCCCACAGTCCCTGAGAAGTTGGGGGGAGGGGTGGGCAATTGAACTGGTGCCTAGAGAAGGTGGGGCT
TGGGTAAACTGGGAAAGTGATGTGGTGTACTGGCTCCACCTTTTTCCCCAGGGTGGGGGAGAACCATATA
TAAGTGCAGTAGTCTCTGTGAACATTCGGTTTAGTGAACCTGCAGGTCGGCCGCCACGACCGGTGCCACC
ATGACTGAATACAAACCAACTGTTCGCCTGGCAACTCGTGATGATGTTCCACGTGCAGTTCGCACCCTGG
CTGCTGCATTTGCTGACTACCCTGCAACCCGTCACACTGTGGACCCAGACCGCCACATTGAACGTGTGAC
TGAACTGCAGGAGCTGTTCCTGACCCGTGTGGGCCTGGACATTGGCAAAGTGTGGGTGGCAGATGATGGT
GCTGCTGTGGCAGTGTGGACCACCCCTGAATCTGTTGAAGCTGGTGCAGTGTTTGCTGAGATTGGCCCAC
GCATGGCAGAACTGTCTGGCAGCCGCCTGGCAGCACAACAGCAGATGGAAGGTCTGCTGGCACCACACCG
CCCAAAAGAACCTGCTTGGTTCCTGGCAACTGTGGGTGTGAGCCCTGACCACCAGGGTAAGGGCCTGGGC
TCTGCAGTGGTGCTGCCTGGTGTGGAAGCAGCTGAACGTGCAGGTGTGCCTGCTTTCCTGGAGACCTCAG
CTCCACGCAACCTGCCTTTCTATGAACGCCTGGGCTTCACTGTGACTGCTGATGTGGAAGTGCCAGAAGG
CCCACGCACTTGGTGCATGACTCGCAAACCAGGTGCTAGCCTTGGCTCCGGCGAGGGCAGGGGAAGTCTT
CTAACATGCGGGGACGTGGAGGAAAATCCCGGCCCACTCGGCTACCCCTACGACGTGCCCGACTACGCCA
GCGGCATGGTGAGCAAGGGCGAGGAGGTCATCAAAGAGTTCATGCGCTTCAAGGTGCGCATGGAGGGCTC
CATGAACGGCCACGAGTTCGAGATCGAGGGCGAGGGCGAGGGCCGCCCCTACGAGGGCACCCAGACCGCC
AAGCTGAAGGTGACCAAGGGCGGCCCCCTGCCCTTCGCCTGGGACATCCTGTCCCCCCAGTTCATGTACG
GCTCCAAGGCGTACGTGAAGCACCCCGCCGACATCCCCGATTACAAGAAGCTGTCCTTCCCCGAGGGCTT
CAAGTGGGAGCGCGTGATGAACTTCGAGGACGGCGGTCTGGTGACCGTGACCCAGGACTCCTCCCTGCAG
GACGGCACGCTGATCTACAAGGTGAAGATGCGCGGCACCAACTTCCCCCCCGACGGCCCCGTAATGCAGA
AGAAGACCATGGGCTGGGAGGCCTCCACCGAGCGCCTGTACCCCCGCGACGGCGTGCTGAAGGGCGAGAT
CCACCAGGCCCTGAAGCTGAAGGACGGCGGCCACTACCTGGTGGAGTTCAAGACCATCTACATGGCCAAG
AAGCCCGTGCAACTGCCCGGCTACTACTACGTGGACACCAAGCTGGACATCACCTCCCACAACGAGGACT
ACACCATCGTGGAACAGTACGAGCGCTCCGAGGGCCGCCACCACCTGTTCCTGGGGCATGGCACCGGCAG
CACCGGCAGCGGCAGCTCCGGCACCGCCTCCTCCGAGGACAACAACATGGCCGTCATCAAAGAGTTCATG
CGCTTCAAGGTGCGCATGGAGGGCTCCATGAACGGCCACGAGTTCGAGATCGAGGGCGAGGGCGAGGGCC
GCCCCTACGAGGGCACCCAGACCGCCAAGCTGAAGGTGACCAAGGGCGGCCCCCTGCCCTTCGCCTGGGA
CATCCTGTCCCCCCAGTTCATGTACGGCTCCAAGGCGTACGTGAAGCACCCCGCCGACATCCCCGATTAC
AAGAAGCTGTCCTTCCCCGAGGGCTTCAAGTGGGAGCGCGTGATGAACTTCGAGGACGGCGGTCTGGTGA
CCGTGACCCAGGACTCCTCCCTGCAGGACGGCACGCTGATCTACAAGGTGAAGATGCGCGGCACCAACTT
CCCCCCCGACGGCCCCGTAATGCAGAAGAAGACCATGGGCTGGGAGGCCTCCACCGAGCGCCTGTACCCC
CGCGACGGCGTGCTGAAGGGCGAGATCCACCAGGCCCTGAAGCTGAAGGACGGCGGCCACTACCTGGTGG
AGTTCAAGACCATCTACATGGCCAAGAAGCCCGTGCAACTGCCCGGCTACTACTACGTGGACACCAAGCT
GGACATCACCTCCCACAACGAGGACTACACCATCGTGGAACAGTACGAGCGCTCCGAGGGCCGCCACCAC
CTGTTCCTGTACGGCATGGACGAGCTGTACAAGGGCCCCAAGAAGAAGCGCAAGGTGGGCGCCTAAGTAC
AAGTAAGAGTTCGCGTCTGGAACAATCAACCTCTGGATTACAAAATTTGTGAAAGATTGACTGGTATTCT
TAACTATGTTGCTCCTTTTACGCTATGTGGATACGCTGCTTTAATGCCTTTGTATCATGCTATTGCTTCC
CGTATGGCTTTCATTTTCTCCTCCTTGTATAAATCCTGGTTGCTGTCTCTTTATGAGGAGTTGTGGCCCG
TTGTCAGGCAACGTGGCGTGGTGTGCACTGTGTTTGCTGACGCAACCCCCACTGGTTGGGGCATTGCCAC
CACCTGTCAGCTCCTTTCCGGGACTTTCGCTTTCCCCCTCCCTATTGCCACGGCGGAACTCATCGCCGCC
TGCCTTGCCCGCTGCTGGACAGGGGCTCGGCTGTTGGGCACTGACAATTCCGTGGTGTTGTCGGGGAAGC
TGACGTCCTTTCCATGGCTGCTCGCCTGTGTTGCCACCTGGATTCTGCGCGGGACGTCCTTCTGCTACGT
CCCTTCGGCCCTCAATCCAGCGGACCTTCCTTCCCGCGGCCTGCTGCCGGCTCTGCGGCCTCTTCCGCGT
CTTCGCCTTCGCCCTCAGACGAGTCGGATCTCCCTTTGGGCCGCCTCCCCGCCTGGAATTAATTCTGGCT
AAGCACTTCGTGGCCGTCGATCGTTTAAAGGGAGGTAGTGAGTCGAGATATCGATACTAGTGATCCAGAC
ATGATAAGATACATTGATGAGTTTGGACAAACCACAACTAGAATGCAGTGAAAAAAATGCTTTATTTGTG
AAATTTGTGATGCTATTGCTTTATTTGTAACCATTATAAGCTGCAATAAACAAGTTAACAACAACAATTG
CATTCATTTTATGTTTCAGGTTCAGGGGGAGGTGTGGGAGGTTTTTTAAAGCAAGTAAAACCTCTACAAA
TGTGGTATGGCTGATTATGATCCTCTAGAGGGACAGCCCCCCCCCAAAGCCCCCAGGGATGTAATTACGT
CCCTCCCCCGCTAGGGGGCAGCAGCGAGCCGCCCGGGGCTCCGCTCCGGTCCGGCGCTCCCCCCGCATCC
CCGAGCCGGCAGCGTGCGGGGACAGCCCGGGCACGGGGAAGGTGGCACGGGATCGCTTTCCTCTGAACGC
TTCTCGCTGCTCTTTGAGCCTGCAGACACCTGGGGGGATACGGGGAAAAAGCCATACCAATGGAGCTCAC
GGGGACAGCCCCCCCCCAAAGCCCCCAGGGATGTAATTACGTCCCTCCCCCGCTAGGGGGCAGCAGCGAG
CCGCCCGGGGCTCCGCTCCGGTCCGGCGCTCCCCCCGCATCCCCGAGCCGGCAGCGTGCGGGGACAGCCC
GGGCACGGGGAAGGTGGCACGGGATCGCTTTCCTCTGAACGCTTCTCGCTGCTCTTTGAGCCTGCAGACA
CCTGGGGGGATACGGGGAAAAAGAATTCGATAAAAGTTTTGTTACTTTATAGAAGAAATTTTGAGTTTTT
GTTTTTTTTAATAAATAAATAAACATAAATAAATTGTTTGTTGAATTTATTATTAGTATGTAAGTGTAAA
TATAATAAAACTTAATATCTATTCAAATTAATAAATAAACCTCGATATACAGACCGATAAAACACATGCG
TCAATTTTACACATGATTATCTTTAACGTACGTCACAATATGATTATCTTTCTAGGGTTAATCTAGCTGC
GTGTTCTGCAGCGTGTCGAGCATCTTCATCTGCTCCATCACGCTGTAAAACACATTTGCACCGCGAGTCT
GCCCGTCCTCCACGGGTTCAAAAACGTGAATGAACGAGGCGCGCTCACTGGCCGTCGTTTTACAACGTCG
TGACTGGGAAAACCCTGGCGTTACCCAACTTAATCGCCTTGCAGCACATCCCCCTTTCGCCAGCTGGCGT
AATAGCGAAGAGGCCCGCACCGATCGCCCTTCCCAACAGTTGCGCAGCCTGAATGGCGAATGGG
[124 nt withheld, positions 6295-6418]
C
[91 nt withheld, positions 6420-6510]
A
[49 nt withheld, positions 6512-6560]
CCTTTGACGTTGGAGTCCACGTTCTTT
[37 nt withheld, positions 6588-6624]
ACCCTATCTCGGTCTATTCTTTTGATTTATAAGGGATTTTGCCGATTTCGGCCTATTGGTTAAAAAATGA
GCTGATTTAACAAAAATTTAACGCGAATTTTAACAAAATATTAACGCTTACAATTTAGGTGGCACTTTTC
GGGGAAATGTGCGCGGAACCCCTATTTGTTTATTTTTCTAAATACATTCAAATATGTATCCGCTCATGAG
ACAATAACCCTGATAAATGCTTCAATAATATTGAAAAAGGAAGAGTATGAGTATTCAACATTTCCGTGTC
GCCCTTATTCCCTTTTTTGCGGCATTTTGCCTTCCTGTTTTTGCTCACCCAGAAACGCTGGTGAAAGTAA
AAGATGCTGAAGATCAGTTGGGTGCACGAGTGGGTTACATCGAACTGGATCTCAACAGCGGTAAGATCCT
TGAGAGTTTTCGCCCCGAAGAACGTTTTCCAATGATGAGCACTTTTAAAGTTCTGCTATGTGGCGCGGTA
TTATCCCGTATTGACGCCGGGCAAGAGCAACTCGGTCGCCGCATACACTATTCTCAGAATGACTTGGTTG
AGTACTCACCAGTCACAGAAAAGCATCTTACGGATGGCATGACAGTAAGAGAATTATGCAGTGCTGCCAT
AACCATGAGTGATAACACTGCGGCCAACTTACTTCTGACAACGATCGGAGGACCGAAGGAGCTAACCGCT
TTTTTGCACAACATGGGGGATCATGTAACTCGCCTTGATCGTTGGGAACCGGAGCTGAATGAAGCCATAC
CAAACGACGAGCGTGACACCACGATGCCTGTAGCAATGGCAACAACGTTGCGCAAACTATTAACTGGCGA
ACTACTTACTCTAGCTTCCCGGCAACAATTAATAGACTGGATGGAGGCGGATAAAGTTGCAGGACCACTT
CTGCGCTCGGCCCTTCCGGCTGGCTGGTTTATTGCTGATAAATCTGGAGCCGGTGAGCGTGGGTCTCGCG
GTATCATTGCAGCACTGGGGCCAGATGGTAAGCCCTCCCGTATCGTAGTTATCTACACGACGGGGAGTCA
GGCAACTATGGATGAACGAAATAGACAGATCGCTGAGATAGGTGCCTCACTGATTAAGCATTGGTAACTG
TCAGACCAAGTTTACTCATATATACTTTAGATTGATTTAAAACTTCATTTTTAATTTAAAAGGATCTAGG
TGAAGATCCTTTTTGATAATCTCATGACCAAAATCCCTTAACGTGAGTTTTCGTTCCACTGAGCGTCAGA
CCCCGTAGAAAAGATCAAAGGATCTTCTTGAGATCCTTTTTTTCTGCGCGTAATCTGCTGCTTGCAAACA
AAAAAACCACCGCTACCAGCGGTGGTTTGTTTGCCGGATCAAGAGCTACCAACTCTTTTTCCGAAGGTAA
CTGGCTTCAGCAGAGCGCAGATACCAAATACTGTTCTTCTAGTGTAGCCGTAGTTAGGCCACCACTTCAA
GAACTCTGTAGCACCGCCTACATACCTCGCTCTGCTAATCCTGTTACCAGTGGCTGCTGCCAGTGGCGAT
AAGTCGTGTCTTACCGGGTTGGACTCAAGACGATAGTTACCGGATAAGGCGCAGCGGTCGGGCTGAACGG
GGGGTTCGTGCACACAGCCCAGCTTGGAGCGAACGACCTACACCGAACTGAGATACCTACAGCGTGAGCT
ATGAGAAAGCGCCACGCTTCCCGAAGGGAGAAAGGCGGACAGGTATCCGGTAAGCGGCAGGGTCGGAACA
GGAGAGCGCACGAGGGAGCTTCCAGGGGGAAACGCCTGGTATCTTTATAGTCCTGTCGGGTTTCGCCACC
TCTGACTTGAGCGTCGATTTTTGTGATGCTCGTCAGGGGGGCGGAGCCTATGGAAAAACGCCAGCAACGC
GGCCTTTTTACGGTTCCTGGCCTTTTGCTGGCCTTTTGCTCACATGTTCTTTCCTGCGTTATCCCCTGAT
TCTGTGGATAACCGTATTACCGCCTTTGAGTGAGCTGATACCGCTCGCCGCAGCCGAACGACCGAGCGCA
GCGAGTCAGTGAGCGAGGAAGCGGAAGAGCGCCCAATACGCAAACCGCCTCTCCCCGCGCGTTGGCCGAT
TCATTAATGCAGCTGGCACGACAGGTTTCCCGACTGGAAAGCGGGCAGTGAGCGCAACGCAATTAATGTG
AGTTAGCTCACTCATTAGGCACCCCAGGCTTTACACTTTATGCTTCCGGCTCGTATGTTGTGTGGAA
Features (pLannotate 1.2.2; 22 found; start..end, strand, type, name):
      1..17      +  protein_bind   lac operator: The lac repressor binds to the lac operator to inhibit transcription in E. coli. This inhibition can be relieved by adding lactose or isopropyl-β-D-thiogalactopyranoside (IPTG). lac repressor encoded by lacI
     55..522     -  CDS            B (fragment): PORTL_LAMBD - Experimental evidence at protein level: Swiss-Prot protein existence level 1. Forms the portal vertex of the capsid (PubMed:6228056, PubMed:6232391). This portal plays critical roles in head assembly, genome packaging, neck/tail attachment, and genome ejection (Probable). The portal protein multimerizes as a single ring-shaped homododecamer arranged around a central channel (PubMed:6232391). Binds to the terminase subunits to form the packaging machine (PubMed:7799432). From Escherichia phage lambda (Bacteriophage lambda).
    835..852     -  misc_feature   MCS (fragment): pBluescript multiple cloning site
   1107..1347    +  promoter       U6 promoter: RNA polymerase III promoter for human U6 snRNA
   1376..1451    +  misc_RNA       gRNA scaffold: guide RNA scaffold for the Streptococcus pyogenes CRISPR/Cas9 system
   1497..1580    +  promoter       mCMV promoter (fragment): mouse cytomegalovirus (CMV) immediate early promoter
   1697..1904    +  promoter       mCMV promoter (fragment): mouse cytomegalovirus (CMV) immediate early promoter
   2171..2767    +  CDS            pac: PUAC_STRAD - Protein predicted: Swiss-Prot protein existence level 4. Detoxification of puromycin. From Streptomyces alboniger.
   2783..2835    +  CDS            T2A (fragment): 2A peptide from Thosea asigna virus capsid protein Eukaryotic ribosomes fail to insert a peptide bond between the Gly and Pro residues, yielding separate polypeptides.
   2876..4303    +  CDS            tdTomato: tdTomato is a basic (constitutively fluorescent) orange fluorescent protein published in 2004, derived from Discosoma sp.. It is reported to be a somewhat slowly-maturing tandem dimer with low acid sensitivity.
   4364..4952    +  misc_feature   WPRE: woodchuck hepatitis virus posttranscriptional regulatory element
   5032..5166    -  polyA_signal   SV40 poly(A) signal: SV40 polyadenylation signal
   5189..5272    -  CDS            large T antigen (fragment): large T antigen from SV40 (simian virus 40)
   6014..6133    -  CDS            B (fragment): PORTL_LAMBD - Experimental evidence at protein level: Swiss-Prot protein existence level 1. Forms the portal vertex of the capsid (PubMed:6228056, PubMed:6232391). This portal plays critical roles in head assembly, genome packaging, neck/tail attachment, and genome ejection (Probable). The portal protein multimerizes as a single ring-shaped homododecamer arranged around a central channel (PubMed:6232391). Binds to the terminase subunits to form the packaging machine (PubMed:7799432). From Escherichia phage lambda (Bacteriophage lambda).
   6135..6290    +  CDS            lacZα (fragment): LacZα fragment of β-galactosidase; lacZ fragment
   6295..6723    +  rep_origin     f1 ori (sequence partly withheld): f1 bacteriophage origin of replication; arrow indicates direction of (+) strand synthesis
   6776..6880    +  promoter       AmpR promoter: bla
   6881..7741    +  CDS            AmpR: β-lactamase; bla; confers resistance to ampicillin, carbenicillin, and related antibiotics
   7912..8500    +  rep_origin     ori: high-copy-number ColE1/pMB1/pBR322/pUC origin of replication
   8683..8775    +  CDS            lacI (fragment): lac repressor; lacI; The lac repressor binds to the lac operator to inhibit transcription in E. coli. This inhibition can be relieved by adding lactose or isopropyl-β-D-thiogalactopyranoside (IPTG).
   8788..8809    +  protein_bind   CAP binding site: CAP binding activates transcription in the presence of cAMP. E. coli catabolite activator protein
   8824..8854    +  promoter       lac promoter: promoter for the E. coli lac operon
