[The description below was written by a language model from this plasmid's Addgene catalogue record and pLannotate feature annotations shown in this document.]
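Description:
BII-gR-PnTW is a piggyBac transposon vector for mammalian expression that supplies the guide RNA component for SpCas9-based work (nuclease cutting, base editing or epigenetic modification, according to the record) together with a selectable and fluorescent marker. It is propagated in E. coli as a high-copy plasmid on a pBluescript-like backbone carrying a ColE1/pUC origin, an f1 origin, ampicillin resistance and remnants of the lac promoter/lacZα region. The piggyBac terminal repeats themselves are not called out in either feature table, so the transposon character rests on the catalogue description. Short lambda phage-derived fragments flank the cassette and appear to be spacer or stuffer sequence. No Cas9 coding sequence is annotated, so the effector has to come from a separate source, as does the piggyBac transposase needed for genomic integration.

The payload has two transcription units. A human U6 Pol III promoter drives an S. pyogenes gRNA scaffold. The listed guide sequence sits in the short gap between them; the record does not describe its role, and it may be a placeholder to be replaced by a user's spacer. Downstream, a composite promoter described as a CMV enhancer with a CpG-free hEF1α promoter (the annotation software detects mouse CMV fragments here) drives a single open reading frame of puromycin N-acetyltransferase, a T2A peptide and HA-tagged tdTomato carrying a nuclear localisation signal. This yields separate resistance and nuclear red reporter proteins from one transcript. A WPRE follows to enhance expression, and an SV40 polyadenylation signal is annotated on the opposite strand. The depositor and sequencing-derived records are essentially identical, differing by one nucleotide and in their start position. Typical use is stable integration of a guide with puromycin selection and tdTomato tracking of the cells that carry it.
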