Addgene plasmid #133356: BII-gR-PnTW
Purpose: Piggybac vector for CRISPR/SpCas9 applications (nuclease, base editing, or epigenetic modifications) coexpressed with tdTomato-NLS
Depositing lab: Blair Madison. Depositing organization: Washington University in Saint Louis.
Backbone
  Vector backbone: BII-gR-PnTW
  Backbone manufacturer: Madison Lab
  Vector type: Mammalian Expression
  Selectable markers: Puromycin
Growth in bacteria
  Bacterial resistance: Ampicillin, 100 μg/mL
  Growth temperature: 37°C
  Growth strain: DH5alpha
  Copy number: High Copy
Gene/Insert
  Gene/Insert name: tdTomato-NLS
  gRNA/shRNA sequence: GGAGACGCTGACCCGTCTCT
  Species: Other
  Mutation: N/A
  Promoter: CMV enhancer and hEf1a (CpG free)
  Tag / fusion protein: HA-tagged tdTomato (N terminal on insert)
  Cloning method: Restriction Enzyme; 5′ cloning site Unknown (unknown if destroyed)
Terms and licenses: Academic/Nonprofit Terms; Industry Terms: Not Available to Industry
How to cite: BII-gR-PnTW was a gift from Blair Madison (Addgene plasmid # 133356 ; http://n2t.net/addgene:133356 ; RRID:Addgene_133356)
